>Addgene plasmid #32452 | pSG5-FLAG-CaMKKbeta rat RP deletion | addgene partial sequence | sequence record 43165 | T7 5'-TAATACGACTCACTATAGGG-3'
ATGGACTACAAGGACGACGATGACAAAGCTAGCTCATTATGTGTCTCTAGCCAGCCCACCAGCGACCGGG
CAGCCCCCCAGGATGAGCTGGGAAGCGGGGGTGTCAGCCGGGAAAGCCAGAAGCCCTGCGAGGCACTGCG
GGGACTCTCATCCTTAAGCATCCACTTGGGCATGGAATCCTTCATCGTGGTCACCGAGTGTGAACCAGGC
CGGGGCGTGGACCTCAGCCTGGCCAGAGACCAACCTCTGGAGGCCGATGGCCAGGAACTCCCTCTGGATG
CCTCGGAACCTGAGTCACGGTCCCTGCTTTCTGGTCGCAAGATGTCCCTCCAGGAGCGGTCCCAGGGCGG
GCTGGCGTCCAGCAGCAGCCTGGACATGAATGGACGCTGCATCTGCCCATCCCTGTCCTACTCACCAGCC
AGCTCCCCACAGTCCTCTCCCCGGATGCCCCGGCGGCCCACAGTGGAGTCGCACCACGTCTCCATCACGG
GTTTGCAGGACTGTGTGCAGCTGAATCAGTACACGCTGAAGGATGAAATTGGAAAGGGCTCCTATGGCGT
TGTCAAGCTGGCCTACAATGAAAATGACAATACTTATTATGCAATGAAAGTGCTGTCCAAAAAGAAGCTG
ATCCGAAGGGGCCCCATCGAGCAGGTGTATCAGGAAATTGCCATCCTCAAGAAGCTGGATCACCCCAACG
TGGTGAAGCTGGTGGAGGTCCTGGATGACCCTAACGAGGACCATCTGTACATGGTGTTTGAACTGGTCAA
CCAAGGGCCTGTGATGGAAGTTCCCACCCTCAAGCCACTGTCTGAAGACC
