>Addgene plasmid #32452 | pSG5-FLAG-CaMKKbeta rat RP deletion | addgene partial sequence | sequence record 43166 | rCAMKK2-F (5' ATTGGAAAGGGCTCCTATGG 3')
ACATACTTATTATGCAATGAAAGTGCTGTCCAAAAAGAAGCTGATCCGAAGGGGCCCCATCGAGCAGGTG
TATCAGGAAATTGCCATCCTCAAGAAGCTGGATCACCCCAACGTGGTGAAGCTGGTGGAGGTCCTGGATG
ACCCTAACGAGGACCATCTGTACATGGTGTTTGAACTGGTCAACCAAGGGCCTGTGATGGAAGTTCCCAC
CCTCAAGCCACTGTCTGAAGACCAGGCCCGGTTCTACTTCCAAGATCTGATCAAAGGCATTGAGTACTTA
CACTACCAGAAGATCATTCACCGGGACATCAAACCTTCCAACCTCCTAGTGGGGGAGGACGGGCACATCA
AGATAGCCGACTTCGGCGTGAGCAATGAGTTCAAGGGCAGCGACGCCTTGCTGTCTAACACCGTGGGCAC
GCCTGCCTTCATGGCGCCCGAGTCGCTCTCAGAGACCCGGAAGATCTTCTCCGGAAAGGCCTTGGATGTT
TGGGCCATGGGTGTGACACTATACTGCTTTGTTTTTGGCCAGTGCCCTTTCATGGATGAACGAATCATGT
GTTTGCACAGTAAGATCAAGAGTCAGGCCCTGGAGTTTCCAGACCAGCCTGACATAGCCGAAGACTTGAA
AGATCTGATCACCCGGATGTTGGACAAGAACCCAGAGTCCAGGATTGTGGTACCTGAAATCAAGCTGCAC
CCTTGGGTCACGAGGCACGGGGCCGAGCCACTGCCGTCGGAGGACGAGAACTGCACACTGGTCGAGGTGA
CCGAAGAGGAGGTCGAGAATTCAGTCAAACACATTCCCAGCCTGGCAACTGTGATCCTAGTGAAGACCAT
GATTCGGAAACGGTCTTTTGGGAACCCATTTGAAGGT
