[The description below was written by a language model from this plasmid's Addgene catalogue record.]
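Description:
pSG5-FLAG-CaMKKbeta rat RP deletion is a mammalian expression plasmid built on the Stratagene pSG5 backbone (about 4.1 kb without insert). It is propagated in E. coli under ampicillin selection; the record does not state the copy number or list the origin of replication, and no mammalian selection marker is recorded, which fits use in transient transfection. The backbone was modified in two ways: a blunt-end cloning site was introduced and then destroyed when the insert was ligated in, and an NheI site was added to accommodate a FLAG epitope, with that site retained. A T7 primer is listed for sequencing from the 5′ side of the insert.

The payload is an approximately 1.7 kb cDNA for rat calcium/calmodulin-dependent protein kinase kinase beta (CaMKKbeta, also called CaMKK2), expressed from the SV40 promoter with an N-terminal FLAG tag that allows detection or immunoprecipitation of the protein. The coding sequence carries a deletion of the RP domain, removing amino acids 203 to 225. Three further differences from the reference sequence (S3V, G96R and P108L) are also present; the depositor notes that these were in the original rat clone and are believed to be a natural variant rather than engineered mutations.

The record does not spell out the intended experiment, but a deletion mutant of this kind is typically compared with the full-length tagged kinase in transfected mammalian cells to test what the RP domain contributes to the kinase's function. The associated publication concerns the role of hypothalamic CaMKK2 in regulating energy balance.
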