Addgene plasmid #32452: pSG5-FLAG-CaMKKbeta rat RP deletion
Depositing lab: Anthony Means. Depositing organization: Duke University. Publication: Hypothalamic CaMKK2 contributes to the regulation of energy balance. Anderson KA, Ribar TJ, Lin F, Noeldner PK, Green MF, Muehlbauer MJ, Witters LA, Kemp BE, Means AR. Cell Metab. 2008 May;7(5):377-88. 10.1016/j.cmet.2008.02.011 PubMed 18460329.
Backbone
  Vector backbone: pSG5
  Backbone manufacturer: Stratagene
  Backbone size w/o insert (bp): 4100
  Modifications to backbone: Blunt end cloning site added and destroyed when construct was inserted. Nhe1 site added to insert FLAG tag which is conserved.
  Vector type: Mammalian Expression
Growth in bacteria
  Bacterial resistance: Ampicillin, 100 μg/mL
  Growth temperature: 37°C
  Growth strain: DH5alpha
  Copy number: Unknown
Gene/Insert
  Gene/Insert name: Calcium/Calmodulin dependent protein kinase kinase beta (alt names: CaMKKbeta; CaMKK2)
  Species: R. norvegicus (rat)
  Insert size (bp): 1700
  Mutation: Deleted RP domain (amino acids 203-225 missing); S3V, G96R, and P108L also present
  GenBank ID: NM_031338
  Entrez Gene: Camkk2
  Promoter: SV40
  Tag / fusion protein: FLAG (N terminal on insert)
  Cloning method: Restriction Enzyme; 5′ cloning site None (destroyed during cloning); 3′ cloning site None (destroyed during cloning)
  Sequencing primers: 5′ T7
Terms and licenses: Academic/Nonprofit Terms; Industry Terms: Not Available to Industry
Depositor comments: The S3V, G96R, and P108L "mutations" were present in the original version of rat CaMKKbeta cloned by the Means lab. They believe these sequence differences represent a natural variant of the CaMKKbeta sequence and are not mutations.
How to cite: pSG5-FLAG-CaMKKbeta rat RP deletion was a gift from Anthony Means (Addgene plasmid # 32452 ; http://n2t.net/addgene:32452 ; RRID:Addgene_32452)
